Addgene plasmid #228472: pB4GWnY-MpPHOT
Purpose: Vector for the expression of MpPHOT fused to the N-terminal half of YFP in plants (for Agrobacterium-mediated genetic transformation.)
Depositing lab: Yutaka Kodama. Depositing organization: Utsunomiya University. Publication: The ER membrane-bending protein RETICULON facilitates chloroplast relocation movement in Marchantia polymorpha. Ishikawa K, Konno R, Hirano S, Fujii Y, Fujiwara M, Fukao Y, Kodama Y. Plant J. 2022 Apr 27. doi: 10.1111/tpj.15787. PubMed 35476214.
Backbone
  Vector backbone: pB4GWnY
  Vector type: Bacterial Expression, Plant Expression
Growth in bacteria
  Bacterial resistance: Spectinomycin, 50 μg/mL
  Growth temperature: 37°C
  Growth strain: DH5alpha
  Copy number: Unknown
Gene/Insert
  Gene/Insert name: MpPHOT
Terms and licenses: Academic/Nonprofit Terms; Industry Terms: Not Available to Industry
How to cite: pB4GWnY-MpPHOT was a gift from Yutaka Kodama (Addgene plasmid # 228472 ; http://n2t.net/addgene:228472 ; RRID:Addgene_228472)
