[The description below was written by a language model from this plasmid's Addgene catalogue record and pLannotate feature annotations shown in this document.]
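Description:
pB4GWnY-MpPHOT is a 13.2 kb binary T-DNA vector built on the Gateway-compatible pB4GWnY backbone, intended for Agrobacterium-mediated transformation of plants. It is a shuttle plasmid. A ColE1/pBR322-type origin with the bom mobilisation region supports replication in E. coli, while the pVS1 oriV, RepA and StaA functions provide replication and stable maintenance in Agrobacterium. Bacterial selection is by spectinomycin through an aadA (SmR) gene located outside the T-DNA borders.

Between the nopaline-type right and left border repeats, a CaMV 35S promoter drives the insert, which is flanked by attB1 and attB2 sites. These sites indicate that the coding sequence was introduced by Gateway recombination. The insert is MpPHOT, which the associated publication title suggests comes from the liverwort Marchantia polymorpha. The annotation tool labels it by homology to rice PHOT2, a blue-light receptor kinase involved in phototropic responses and chloroplast relocation. Immediately downstream of attB2 lies VN173, the N-terminal fragment of mVenus, so the encoded protein should carry this non-fluorescent half-reporter at its C-terminus. No terminator is explicitly annotated for this cassette, although a nopaline Ti-plasmid-derived fragment follows it. The T-DNA also contains a NOS promoter-driven nptII (NeoR/KanR) gene, which would allow selection of transformed plant cells with kanamycin or G418.

The construct is designed for bimolecular fluorescence complementation. When it is co-expressed with a partner protein fused to the complementary C-terminal YFP fragment, fluorescence is restored only if the two proteins come into close proximity. This lets interactions of MpPHOT be visualised and localised in living plant cells, and the associated study concerns chloroplast relocation movement.
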