Features (pLannotate 1.2.2; 23 found; start..end, strand, type, name):
    215..364     -  CDS            ble (fragment): BLE_KLEPN - Experimental evidence at protein level: Swiss-Prot protein existence level 1. Binding protein with a strong affinity to the bleomycin family of antibiotics. Binds to CL990; an antimitotic-antibiotic compound. From Klebsiella pneumoniae.
    385..1179    -  CDS            NeoR/KanR: aminoglycoside phosphotransferase from Tn5; aph(3')-II (or nptII); confers resistance to neomycin, kanamycin, and G418 (Geneticin®)
   1200..1383    -  promoter       NOS promoter: nopaline synthase promoter NOS promoter
   1589..1613    -  misc_feature   LB T-DNA repeat: left border repeat from nopaline C58 T-DNA
   1872..1895    +  promoter       Pc promoter (fragment): intI1 (promoter lies within the coding sequence); class 1 integron promoter
   2071..2127    +  CDS            GmR (fragment): gentamycin acetyltransferase; aacC1; confers resistance to gentamycin
   2138..2925    +  CDS            SmR (fragment): aminoglycoside adenylyltransferase (Murphy, 1985); aadA; confers resistance to spectinomycin and streptomycin
   3171..3759    +  rep_origin     ori: high-copy-number ColE1/pMB1/pBR322/pUC origin of replication
   3945..4085    -  misc_feature   bom: basis of mobility region from pBR322
   4187..4226    -  CDS            rop (fragment): Rop protein, which maintains plasmids at low copy number; rop
   4429..4623    -  rep_origin     pVS1 oriV: origin of replication for the Pseudomonas plasmid pVS1 (Heeb et al., 2000)
   4689..5762    -  CDS            pVS1 RepA: replication protein from the Pseudomonas plasmid pVS1 (Heeb et al., 2000)
   6191..6820    -  CDS            pVS1 StaA: stability protein from the Pseudomonas plasmid pVS1 (Heeb et al., 2000)
   7380..7781    -  CDS            Y4CG_SINFN (fragment): Protein inferred from homology: Swiss-Prot protein existence level 3. From Sinorhizobium fredii (strain NBRC 101917 / NGR234).
   8121..8145    -  misc_feature   RB T-DNA repeat: right border repeat from nopaline C58 T-DNA
   8211..8365    -  CDS            lacZα (fragment): LacZα fragment of β-galactosidase; lacZ fragment
   8368..8388    -  misc_feature   MCS (fragment): pUC18/19 multiple cloning site
   8879..9220    +  promoter       CaMV 35S promoter: strong constitutive promoter from cauliflower mosaic virus
   9246..9270    +  protein_bind   attB1: mutant version of attB; recombination site for the Gateway® BP reaction BP Clonase™
   9954..12566   +  CDS            PHOT2: PHOT2_ORYSJ - Experimental evidence at protein level: Swiss-Prot protein existence level 1. Protein kinase that acts as a blue light photoreceptor in a signal-transduction pathway for phototropic responses. Regulates a wide range of physiological activities in plants that maximize the efficiency of photosynthesis, such as chloroplast relocations, stomata opening, and leaf expansion (By similarity). From Oryza sativa subsp. japonica (Rice).
  12619..12643   -  protein_bind   attB2: mutant version of attB; recombination site for the Gateway® BP reaction BP Clonase™
  12654..13172   +  CDS            VN173: N-terminal fragment of mVenus for use in bimolecular fluorescence complementation (BiFC) (Kodama and Hu, 2010)
  13184..208     -  CDS            ocd (fragment) (across the origin): OCD_AGRFC - Experimental evidence at protein level: Swiss-Prot protein existence level 1. Catalyzes the conversion of L-ornithine into L-proline with release of ammonia. Is involved in the utilization of nopaline, a catabolic pathway that proceeds through L-arginine and L-ornithine to L-proline. Nopaline is a predominant opine in plant cells transformed with Ti plasmid pTiC58. From Agrobacterium fabrum (strain C58 / ATCC 33970) (Agrobacterium tumefaciens (strain C58)).
>Addgene plasmid #228472 | pB4GWnY-MpPHOT | addgene full sequence | sequence record 456250 | Addgene NGS Result
TCATCCGGGTCTGTGGCGGGAACTCCACGAAAATATCCGAACGCAGCAAGATATCGCGGTGCATCTCGGT
CTTGCCTGGGCAGTCGCCGCCGACGCCGTTGATGTGGACGCCGGGCCCGATCATATTGTCGCTCAGGATC
GTGGCGTTGTGCTTGTCGGCCGTTGCTGTCGTAATGATATCGGCACCTTCGACCGCCTGTTCCGCAGAGA
TCCCGTGGGCGAAGAACTCCAGCATGAGATCCCCGCGCTGGAGGATCATCCAGCCGGCGTCCCGGAAAAC
GATTCCGAAGCCCAACCTTTCATAGAAGGCGGCGGTGGAATCGAAATCTCGTGATGGCAGGTTGGGCGTC
GCTTGGTCGGTCATTTCGAACCCCAGAGTCCCGCTCAGAAGAACTCGTCAAGAAGGCGATAGAAGGCGAT
GCGCTGCGAATCGGGAGCGGCGATACCGTAAAGCACGAGGAAGCGGTCAGCCCATTCGCCGCCAAGCTCT
TCAGCAATATCACGGGTAGCCAACGCTATGTCCTGATAGCGGTCCGCCACACCCAGCCGGCCACAGTCGA
TGAATCCAGAAAAGCGGCCATTTTCCACCATGATATTCGGCAAGCAGGCATCGCCATGGGTCACGACGAG
ATCATCGCCGTCGGGCATGCGCGCCTTGAGCCTGGCGAACAGTTCGGCTGGCGCGAGCCCCTGATGCTCT
TCGTCCAGATCATCCTGATCGACAAGACCGGCTTCCATCCGAGTACGTGCTCGCTCGATGCGATGTTTCG
CTTGGTGGTCGAATGGGCAGGTAGCCGGATCAAGCGTATGCAGCCGCCGCATTGCATCAGCCATGATGGA
TACTTTCTCGGCAGGAGCAAGGTGAGATGACAGGAGATCCTGCCCCGGCACTTCGCCCAATAGCAGCCAG
TCCCTTCCCGCTTCAGTGACAACGTCGAGCACAGCTGCGCAAGGAACGCCCGTCGTGGCCAGCCACGATA
GCCGCGCTGCCTCGTCCTGCAGTTCATTCAGGGCACCGGACAGGTCGGTCTTGACAAAAAGAACCGGGCG
CCCCTGCGCTGACAGCCGGAACACGGCGGCATCAGAGCAGCCGATTGTCTGTTGTGCCCAGTCATAGCCG
AATAGCCTCTCCACCCAAGCGGCCGGAGAACCTGCGTGCAATCCATCTTGTTCAATCATGCGAAACGATC
CAGATCCGGTGCAGATTATTTGGATTGAGAGTGAATATGAGACTCTAATTGGATACCGAGGGGAATTTAT
GGAACGTCAGTGGAGCATTTTTGACAAGAAATATTTGCTAGCTGATAGTGACCTTAGGCGACTTTTGAAC
GCGCAATAATGGTTTCTGACGTATGTGCTTAGCTCATTAAACTCCAGAAACCCGCGGCTGAGTGGCTCCT
TCAACGTTGCGGTTCTGTCAGTTCCAAACGTAAAACGGCTTGTCCCGCGTCATCGGCGGGGGTCATAACG
TGACTCCCTTAATTCTCCGCTCATGATGAATTCAGAAATAAATTCAGCCTAATTCGGCGTTAATTCAGTA
CATTAAAAACGTCCGCAATGTGTTATTAAGTTGTCTAAGCGTCAATTTGTTTACACCACAATATATCCTG
CCACCAGCCAGCCAACAGCTCCCCGACCGGCAGCTCGGCACAAAATCACCACTCGATACAGGCAGCCCAT
CAGTCCGGGACGGCGTCAGCGGGAGAGCCGTTGTAAGGCGGCAGACTTTGCTCATGTTACCGATGCTATT
CGGAAGAACGGCAACTAAGCTGCCGGGTTTGAAACACGGATGATCTCGCGGAGGGTAGCATGTTGATTGT
AACGATGACAGAGCGTTGCTGCCTGTGATCAATTCGGGCACGAACCCAGTGGACATAAGCCTGTTCGGTT
CGTAAGCTGTAATGCAAGTAGCGTATGCGCTCACGCAACTGGTCCAGAACCTTGACCGAACGCAGCGGTG
GTAACGGCGCAGTGGCGGTTTTCATGGCTTGTTATGACTGTTTTTTTGGGGTACAGTCTATGCCTCGGGC
ATCCAAGCAGCAAGCGCGTTACGCCGTGGGTCGATGTTTGATGTTATGGAGCAGCAACGATGTTACGCAG
CAGGGCAGTCGCCCTAAAACAAAGTTAAACATCATGGGGGAAGCGGTGATCGCCGAAGTATCGACTCAAC
TATCAGAGGTAGTTGGCGTCATCGAGCGCCATCTCGAACCGACGTTGCTGGCCGTACATTTGTACGGCTC
CGCAGTGGATGGCGGCCTGAAGCCACACAGTGATATTGATTTGCTGGTTACGGTGACCGTAAGGCTTGAT
GAAACAACGCGGCGAGCTTTGATCAACGACCTTTTGGAAACTTCGGCTTCCCCTGGAGAGAGCGAGATTC
TCCGCGCTGTAGAAGTCACCATTGTTGTGCACGACGACATCATTCCGTGGCGTTATCCAGCTAAGCGCGA
ACTGCAATTTGGAGAATGGCAGCGCAATGACATTCTTGCAGGTATCTTCGAGCCAGCCACGATCGACATT
GATCTGGCTATCTTGCTGACAAAAGCAAGAGAACATAGCGTTGCCTTGGTAGGTCCAGCGGCGGAGGAAC
TCTTTGATCCGGTTCCTGAACAGGATCTATTTGAGGCGCTAAATGAAACCTTAACGCTATGGAACTCGCC
GCCCGACTGGGCTGGCGATGAGCGAAATGTAGTGCTTACGTTGTCCCGCATTTGGTACAGCGCAGTAACC
GGCAAAATCGCGCCGAAGGATGTCGCTGCCGACTGGGCAATGGAGCGCCTGCCGGCCCAGTATCAGCCCG
TCATACTTGAAGCTAGACAGGCTTATCTTGGACAAGAAGAAGATCGCTTGGCCTCGCGCGCAGATCAGTT
GGAAGAATTTGTCCACTACGTGAAAGGCGAGATCACCAAGGTAGTCGGCAAATAATGTCTAGCTAGAAAT
TCGTTCAAGCCGACGCCGCTTCGCGGCGCGGCTTAACTCAAGCGTTAGATGCACTAAGCACATAATTGCT
CACAGCCAAACTATCAGGTCAAGTCTGCTTTTATTATTTTTAAGCGTGCATAATAAGCCCTACACAAATT
GGGAGATATATCATGCATGACCAAAATCCCTTAACGTGAGTTTTCGTTCCACTGAGCGTCAGACCCCGTA
GAAAAGATCAAAGGATCTTCTTGAGATCCTTTTTTTCTGCGCGTAATCTGCTGCTTGCAAACAAAAAAAC
CACCGCTACCAGCGGTGGTTTGTTTGCCGGATCAAGAGCTACCAACTCTTTTTCCGAAGGTAACTGGCTT
CAGCAGAGCGCAGATACCAAATACTGTCCTTCTAGTGTAGCCGTAGTTAGGCCACCACTTCAAGAACTCT
GTAGCACCGCCTACATACCTCGCTCTGCTAATCCTGTTACCAGTGGCTGCTGCCAGTGGCGATAAGTCGT
GTCTTACCGGGTTGGACTCAAGACGATAGTTACCGGATAAGGCGCAGCGGTCGGGCTGAACGGGGGGTTC
GTGCACACAGCCCAGCTTGGAGCGAACGACCTACACCGAACTGAGATACCTACAGCGTGAGCTATGAGAA
AGCGCCACGCTTCCCGAAGGGAGAAAGGCGGACAGGTATCCGGTAAGCGGCAGGGTCGGAACAGGAGAGC
GCACGAGGGAGCTTCCAGGGGGAAACGCCTGGTATCTTTATAGTCCTGTCGGGTTTCGCCACCTCTGACT
TGAGCGTCGATTTTTGTGATGCTCGTCAGGGGGGCGGAGCCTATGGAAAAACGCCAGCAACGCGGCCTTT
TTACGGTTCCTGGCCTTTTGCTGGCCTTTTGCTCACATGTTCTTTCCTGCGTTATCCCCTGATTCTGTGG
ATAACCGTATTACCGCCTTTGAGTGAGCTGATACCGCTCGCCGCAGCCGAACGACCGAGCGCAGCGAGTC
AGTGAGCGAGGAAGCGGAAGAGCGCCTGATGCGGTATTTTCTCCTTACGCATCTGTGCGGTATTTCACAC
CGCATATGGTGCACTCTCAGTACAATCTGCTCTGATGCCGCATAGTTAAGCCAGTATACACTCCGCTATC
GCTACGTGACTGGGTCATGGCTGCGCCCCGACACCCGCCAACACCCGCTGACGCGCCCTGACGGGCTTGT
CTGCTCCCGGCATCCGCTTACAGACAAGCTGTGACCGTCTCCGGGAGCTGCATGTGTCAGAGGTTTTCAC
CGTCATCACCGAAACGCGCGAGGCAGGGTGCCTTGATGTGGGCGCCGGCGGTCGAGTGGCGACGGCGCGG
CTTGTCCGCGCCCTGGTAGATTGCCTGGCCGTAGGCCAGCCATTTTTGAGCGGCCAGCGGCCGCGATAGG
CCGACGCGAAGCGGCGGGGCGTAGGGAGCGCAGCGACCGAAGGGTAGGCGCTTTTTGCAGCTCTTCGGCT
GTGCGCTGGCCAGACAGTTATGCACAGGCCAGGCGGGTTTTAAGAGTTTTAATAAGTTTTAAAGAGTTTT
AGGCGGAAAAATCGCCTTTTTTCTCTTTTATATCAGTCACTTACATGTGTGACCGGTTCCCAATGTACGG
CTTTGGGTTCCCAATGTACGGGTTCCGGTTCCCAATGTACGGCTTTGGGTTCCCAATGTACGTGCTATCC
ACAGGAAAGAGACCTTTTCGACCTTTTTCCCCTGCTAGGGCAATTTGCCCTAGCATCTGCTCCGTACATT
AGGAACCGGCGGATGCTTCGCCCTCGATCAGGTTGCGGTAGCGCATGACTAGGATCGGGCCAGCCTGCCC
CGCCTCCTCCTTCAAATCGTACTCCGGCAGGTCATTTGACCCGATCAGCTTGCGCACGGTGAAACAGAAC
TTCTTGAACTCTCCGGCGCTGCCACTGCGTTCGTAGATCGTCTTGAACAACCATCTGGCTTCTGCCTTGC
CTGCGGCGCGGCGTGCCAGGCGGTAGAGAAAACGGCCGATGCCGGGATCGATCAAAAAGTAATCGGGGTG
AACCGTCAGCACGTCCGGGTTCTTGCCTTCTGTGATCTCGCGGTACATCCAATCAGCTAGCTCGATCTCG
ATGTACTCCGGCCGCCCGGTTTCGCTCTTTACGATCTTGTAGCGGCTAATCAAGGCTTCACCCTCGGATA
CCGTCACCAGGCGGCCGTTCTTGGCCTTCTTCGTACGCTGCATGGCAACGTGCGTGGTGTTTAACCGAAT
GCAGGTTTCTACCAGGTCGTCTTTCTGCTTTCCGCCATCGGCTCGCCGGCAGAACTTGAGTACGTCCGCA
ACGTGTGGACGGAACACGCGGCCGGGCTTGTCTCCCTTCCCTTCCCGGTATCGGTTCATGGATTCGGTTA
GATGGGAAACCGCCATCAGTACCAGGTCGTAATCCCACACACTGGCCATGCCGGCCGGCCCTGCGGAAAC
CTCTACGTGCCCGTCTGGAAGCTCGTAGCGGATCACCTCGCCAGCTCGTCGGTCACGCTTCGACAGACGG
AAAACGGCCACGTCCATGATGCTGCGACTATCGCGGGTGCCCACGTCATAGAGCATCGGAACGAAAAAAT
CTGGTTGCTCGTCGCCCTTGGGCGGCTTCCTAATCGACGGCGCACCGGCTGCCGGCGGTTGCCGGGATTC
TTTGCGGATTCGATCAGCGGCCGCTTGCCACGATTCACCGGGGCGTGCTTCTGCCTCGATGCGTTGCCGC
TGGGCGGCCTGCGCGGCCTTCAACTTCTCCACCAGGTCATCACCCAGCGCCGCGCCGATTTGTACCGGGC
CGGATGGTTTGCGACCGCTCACGCCGATTCCTCGGGCTTGGGGGTTCCAGTGCCATTGCAGGGCCGGCAG
ACAACCCAGCCGCTTACGCCTGGCCAACCGCCCGTTCCTCCACACATGGGGCATTCCACGGCGTCGGTGC
CTGGTTGTTCTTGATTTTCCATGCCGCCTCCTTTAGCCGCTAAAATTCATCTACTCATTTATTCATTTGC
TCATTTACTCTGGTAGCTGCGCGATGTATTCAGATAGCAGCTCGGTAATGGTCTTGCCTTGGCGTACCGC
GTACATCTTCAGCTTGGTGTGATCCTCCGCCGGCAACTGAAAGTTGACCCGCTTCATGGCTGGCGTGTCT
GCCAGGCTGGCCAACGTTGCAGCCTTGCTGCTGCGTGCGCTCGGACGGCCGGCACTTAGCGTGTTTGTGC
TTTTGCTCATTTTCTCTTTACCTCATTAACTCAAATGAGTTTTGATTTAATTTCAGCGGCCAGCGCCTGG
ACCTCGCGGGCAGCGTCGCCCTCGGGTTCTGATTCAAGAACGGTTGTGCCGGCGGCGGCAGTGCCTGGGT
AGCTCACGCGCTGCGTGATACGGGACTCAAGAATGGGCAGCTCGTACCCGGCCAGCGCCTCGGCAACCTC
ACCGCCGATGCGCGTGCCTTTGATCGCCCGCGACACGACAAAGGCCGCTTGTAGCCTTCCATCCGTGACC
TCAATGCGCTGCTTAACCAGCTCCACCAGGTCGGCGGTGGCCCATATGTCGTAAGGGCTTGGCTGCACCG
GAATCAGCACGAAGTCGGCTGCCTTGATCGCGGACACAGCCAAGTCCGCCGCCTGGGGCGCTCCGTCGAT
CACTACGAAGTCGCGCCGGCCGATGGCCTTCACGTCGCGGTCAATCGTCGGGCGGTCGATGCCGACAACG
GTTAGCGGTTGATCTTCCCGCACGGCCGCCCAATCGCGGGCACTGCCCTGGGGATCGGAATCGACTAACA
GAACATCGGCCCCGGCGAGTTGCAGGGCGCGGGCTAGATGGGTTGCGATGGTCGTCTTGCCTGACCCGCC
TTTCTGGTTAAGTACAGCGATAACCTTCATGCGTTCCCCTTGCGTATTTGTTTATTTACTCATCGCATCA
TATACGCAGCGACCGCATGACGCAAGCTGTTTTACTCAAATACACATCACCTTTTTAGACGGCGGCGCTC
GGTTTCTTCAGCGGCCAAGCTGGCCGGCCAGGCCGCCAGCTTGGCATCAGACAAACCGGCCAGGATTTCA
TGCAGCCGCACGGTTGAGACGTGCGCGGGCGGCTCGAACACGTACCCGGCCGCGATCATCTCCGCCTCGA
TCTCTTCGGTAATGAAAAACGGTTCGTCCTGGCCGTCCTGGTGCGGTTTCATGCTTGTTCCTCTTGGCGT
TCATTCTCGGCGGCCGCCAGGGCGTCGGCCTCGGTCAATGCGTCCTCACGGAAGGCACCGCGCCGCCTGG
CCTCGGTGGGCGTCACTTCCTCGCTGCGCTCAAGTGCGCGGTACAGGGTCGAGCGATGCACGCCAAGCAG
TGCAGCCGCCTCTTTCACGGTGCGGCCTTCCTGGTCGATCAGCTCGCGGGCGTGCGCGATCTGTGCCGGG
GTGAGGGTAGGGCGGGGGCCAAACTTCACGCCTCGGGCCTTGGCGGCCTCGCGCCCGCTCCGGGTGCGGT
CGATGATTAGGGAACGCTCGAACTCGGCAATGCCGGCGAACACGGTCAACACCATGCGGCCGGCCGGCGT
GGTGGTGTCGGCCCACGGCTCTGCCAGGCTACGCAGGCCCGCGCCGGCCTCCTGGATGCGCTCGGCAATG
TCCAGTAGGTCGCGGGTGCTGCGGGCCAGGCGGTCTAGCCTGGTCACTGTCACAACGTCGCCAGGGCGTA
GGTGGTCAAGCATCCTGGCCAGCTCCGGGCGGTCGCGCCTGGTGCCGGTGATCTTCTCGGAAAACAGCTT
GGTGCAGCCGGCCGCGTGCAGTTCGGCCCGTTGGTTGGTCAAGTCCTGGTCGTCGGTGCTGACGCGGGCA
TAGCCCAGCAGGCCAGCGGCGGCGCTCTTGTTCATGGCGTAATGTCTCCGGTTCTAGTCGCAAGTATTCT
ACTTTATGCGACTAAAACACGCGACAAGAAAACGCCAGGAAAAGGGCAGGGCGGCAGCCTGTCGCGTAAC
TTAGGACTTGTGCGACATGTCGTTTTCAGAAGACGGCTGCACTGAACGTCAGAAGCCGACTGCACTATAG
CAGCGGAGGGGTTGGATCAAAGTACTTTGATCCCGAGGGGAACCCTGTGGTTGGCATGCACATACAAATG
GACGAACGGATAAACCTTTTCACGCCCTTTTAAATATCCGATTATTCTAATAAACGCTCTTTTCTCTTAG
GTTTACCCGCCAATATATCCTGTCAAACACTGATAGTTTAAACTGAAGGCGGGAAACGACAATCTGATCC
AAGCTCAAGCTGCTCTAGCATTCGCCATTCAGGCTGCGCAACTGTTGGGAAGGGCGATCGGTGCGGGCCT
CTTCGCTATTACGCCAGCTGGCGAAAGGGGGATGTGCTGCAAGGCGATTAAGTTGGGTAACGCCAGGGTT
TTCCCAGTCACGACGTTGTAAAACGACGGCCAGTGCCAAGCTTGCATGCCTGCAGGTCCCCAGATTAGCC
TTTTCAATTTCAGAAAGAATGCTAACCCACAGATGGTTAGAGAGGCTTACGCAGCAGGTCTCATCAAGAC
GATCTACCCGAGCAATAATCTCCAGGAAATCAAATACCTTCCCAAGAAGGTTAAAGATGCAGTCAAAAGA
TTCAGGACTAACTGCATCAAGAACACAGAGAAAGATATATTTCTCAAGATCAGAAGTACTATTCCAGTAT
GGACGATTCAAGGCTTGCTTCACAAACCAAGGCAAGTAATAGAGATTGGAGTCTCTAAAAAGGTAGTTCC
CACTGAATCAAAGGCCATGGAGTCAAAGATTCAAATAGAGGACCTAACAGAACTCGCCGTAAAGACTGGC
GAACAGTTCATACAGAGTCTCTTACGACTCAATGACAAGAAGAAAATCTTCGTCAACATGGTGGAGCACG
ACACACTTGTCTACTCCAAAAATATCAAAGATACAGTCTCAGAAGACCAAAGGGCAATTGAGACTTTTCA
ACAAAGGGTAATATCCGGAAACCTCCTCGGATTCCATTGCCCAGCTATCTGTCACTTTATTGTGAAGATA
GTGGAAAAGGAAGGTGGCTCCTACAAATGCCATCATTGCGATAAAGGAAAGGCCATCGTTGAAGATGCCT
CTGCCGACAGTGGTCCCAAAGATGGACCCCCACCCACGAGGAGCATCGTGGAAAAAGAAGACGTTCCAAC
CACGTCTTCAAAGCAAGTGGATTGATGTGATATCTCCACTGACGTAAGGGATGACGCACAATCCCACTAT
CCTTCGCAAGACCCTTCCTCTATATAAGGAAGTTCATTTCATTTGGAGAGAACACGGGGGACTCTAGAGT
TATCAACAAGTTTGTACAAAAAAGCAGGCTTCATGATGCCCTCCACGGATTCATCGTCTGCGAAGCCTTA
CAATCTGCGCAAGCAAGGGGACACGCCCACAAAACCCGACGTGGGTCGAGACGCTCGAGGCTCTCTCGAA
GTATTCGGCGGGGCGCCACAAACCTCAGCATTGCTGTTCTCGAGGTCAGCTGCGGAAGATGCCTTGGCAG
CGGCCGGAATTCGACCCTCGCAAATTCTGAGCCCCTCGGGCTCCGGCAGGCTTCTGCCCGCGCTCGGCCC
GTTAGGGTCGGACGGACAGGCGCTGCCGCTGTCGCAGTCCATGCTCAAGGAGCGCGAGAAGCAAGTTCTG
GGCACAGAGCGCGGCGTGAGAACGGACTCGGGACGCGCCAGGGATCAAGTGGACAGGTGGCTGGCTACTG
TCGACGAGCGCGCTCCGCCTTCCAAAGGCTCGGCCAAGGAGCCGAGCACGGATTTCTCGTTGGACGACCT
GGAGCTGCCATCTTCCGGCGCTGCTGCTGGCCCAGGAGCCAGAGGCGCAGCAGCCTTGGCCTCGCCCGAA
TGGGCTGGGGCCAAAGGCAAAGCTGTGGTCGAGAAGGAGCCGAGCGAAGTGGCCGGAGGAGGCTTCCAGG
CGCCCGAAGGTGTGTTTCCCCTGGGGGGCGACAAGGTGGTGCCCATGGTGTCGGGCCCGTCGGACTTGTC
AGAGGAGGTGCAGGCCGAGCGAGCCGCGCAATGGGGAGTGCTGATGAAGAGCACGGCAGATCTGGCCTCG
ACCGGCCGCGCGTCCGGGTCCAAGGACGAGCGGATTTCGGCCTCCGGCATGTCCCGCAGAACTTCGGAAG
GATCCGAAGGCGAGGTTCCTCGTGTCTCTAGAGATTTGAAAGATGCTCTCGCTTCTTTCCAGCAGACCTT
TGTGGTCTCGGATGCCACACGCACGGACTTCCCCATTCTGTATGCCAGTGCGGGATTTTTCGCCATGACA
GGTTACACTCCCAGAGAGGTCATCGGAAGAAACTGTCGATTTCTCCAGGGACCTGATACCGACCAAAGCG
ACATAGAGAGAATTCGAACTGCTCTCAAGGAGGGGAAGAGTTATTGTGGAAGACTTCTGAATTACAGGAA
AGACGGAACTCCTTTCTGGAACCTTCTGACAATTGCACCTATCAAGGACGACACTGGGAAAGTGCTCAAA
TACATTGGAATGCAGGTCGAGGTCAGCAAATACACAGAAGGAAACAAGTCCAATGAAGTTCGGCCGAACG
GAATGCCGGCTTCACTTATCAAATACGACGCTCGGCAGCAGGACAGAGCCACGAGTTCTGTTCAGGAACT
GGTGGGAGCTTTGAAACATCCTCACCAATCACCGCAAGATAAGCCCTCGGAAGGAGGCATGCAATCGATG
TTTTCAGTTCCTCCATTGAAAGACGAACTGCAGTTGAAGGTACCCTCACGCTTTTCAACGCAGTCGGTTG
TCGCACTGCCGCTCGAGGGTAGCCAATCGGCGAAAGCAAGGGCAAAAAGTGAGTCAGTGAGTCGACTGAC
CGATGTCCCAGAACAACCTGGAATGGCTGATGGCGGCCTTCGAGGGGGGCAGAGCCACCGCAGATCGTCG
GGGTTGTTGCAAATGCTCAGGAAACCGAAATCACAACAGCCAGAAGCTGATGTCGTCGACATCGATGACT
TGGACCTTGACGATGATGCCCCACAGACCATGGATGAGAGGCCAGAGAGTATTGATGACAGTGAGCGAGC
CAAGGAAATTCGTAGGGGAATGGATTTGGCCACAACGTTAGAGCGAATTGAGAAGAATTTCGTGATTACA
GATCCTCGATTGCCGGATAACCCCATTATTTTCGCATCCGACCACTTCTTAGAGTTAACGGAGTATACTC
GAGAAGAAATTATCGGAAGAAATTGTCGGTTTCTGCAAGGGCCCGATACGGACATGGATGTTGTTCGGAA
AATTAGTGATGCTATCAAACAACAGCAAAACATCACTGTTCAACTTCTGAATTACACCAAAGGCGGAAAA
CCGTTTTGGAATTTGTTTCACTTGGAAGCAATGAAGGACAACAAGGGTGAGTTGCAATATTTTATCGGAG
TCCAGCTCGATGGAAGTGAGCACATCGAACCCATCAGGCGACGACTCTCCGAAAAGACTGAAGAGGAAGG
CAAAAGGATTGTGCAAGCTACAGCGAAGAATGTTGACGGAGCAGTGAGGGAGCTTCCAGATGCGAATATG
AGCATCGAGGATTTGTGGGCGAATCACTCTCGTGTTGTCTTTCCTAGGCCTCACAAACGTCAGAGTTCCA
CATGGCATGCCATGCGAAAGATACTCAGTTCTGGAGACAAATTGGGTCTCAACCACTTCAGGCCAATCAA
ACCTCTTGGTTGTGGAGATACCGGCAGTGTACATCTGGTGGAGCTGAGAGGGACGAGTGAGTTCTATGCC
ATGAAAGCCATGGATAAGAATGTTATGGTGAATCGGAATAAGGTTCACCGTGCTCGGGCAGAGAGAGAAA
TTCTGGAGAAAATGGATCATCCGTTTTTGCCCACGTTATATGGCTCCTTCCAGACTAGGACACATGTGTG
TCTCATCACCGATTTTTGTCCTGGTGGTGAGCTGTTCTTGCTTTTGGAAAGACAACCCCAGAAGAAGTTC
CGTGAGGAGTCTGCTAGGTTTTATGCAGCCGAGATTGTTCTTGCCCTCGAATATCTTCACTGCATGGGTG
TTGTATACAGGGACCTGAAACCTGAAAACGTTCTGGTCCAAAAAGATGGGCATGTGCAGCTCACTGATTT
CGACCTTTCCTTCTTGACTGCCTCTCGTCCTCAGCTGCTGAAACCAGTCGTACCATCTGGCCGAAAGAAT
AGACGAGCAAGGGAGAACCTACGACCAATCCTCCTTACAGAGCCAATAGCAAAGTCTAACTCCTTCGTTG
GAACTGAGGAGTATATTGCGCCGGAAATTATCCTTGGTTTGGGACACAACAGCTCTGTAGATTGGTGGGC
TCTAGGTATTCTTCTGTACGAGATGTTATTTGGACGAACACCCTTTAGAGGACGCAACCGGCAAAGGACT
TTCGCAAATGTTCTGCATAAAGATCTTGCCTTCCCAAGCTCCATACCTGTAAGCTTGGCTGCCAAACAAG
TTATTCGTGGGCTGCTACAGAGAGATCCCAAGAAGAGGTTGGGGTCAGACAAGGGAGCCCACGACTTAAA
ACAACATCAATTCTTCCGGGGCATCAATTGGCCTCTCATCCGCTGCATGACTCCTCCACCGCTAGAAACA
CCAATCTACCAAATCGGCAAAGAAGCGGACTCCAAAGACCTGGACTGGGAGGAGTTGGATCCCAGTGCCG
CCTCATTTGATGAATATGACCCAGCTTTCTTGTACAAAGTGGTTGATAACAGCATGGTGAGCAAGGGCGA
GGAGCTGTTCACCGGGGTGGTGCCCATCCTGGTCGAGCTGGACGGCGACGTAAACGGCCACAAGTTCAGC
GTGTCCGGCGAGGGCGAGGGCGATGCCACCTACGGCAAGCTGACCCTGAAGTTCATCTGCACCACCGGCA
AGCTGCCCGTGCCCTGGCCCACCCTCGTGACCACCTTCGGCTACGGCCTGCAGTGCTTCGCCCGCTACCC
CGACCACATGAAGCAGCACGACTTCTTCAAGTCCGCCATGCCCGAAGGCTACGTCCAGGAGCGCACCATC
TTCTTCAAGGACGACGGCAACTACAAGACCCGCGCCGAGGTGAAGTTCGAGGGCGACACCCTGGTGAACC
GCATCGAGCTGAAGGGCATCGACTTCAAGGAGGACGGCAACATCCTGGGGCACAAGCTGGAGTACAACTA
CAACAGCCACAACGTCTATATCATGGCCGACAAGCAGAAGAACGGCATCAAGGTGAACTTCAAGATCCGC
CACAACATCGAGGACTAGGCTTAGAGCTCGAATT
